Addgene plasmid #205528: pFH2.13_GagZip-MCP_Zip-P2A-eGFP
Purpose: Express HIV GagZip-MCP_Zip-P2A-eGFP
Depositing lab: Michael Elowitz. Depositing organization: California Institute of Technology. Publication: Engineering RNA export for measurement and manipulation of living cells. Horns F, Martinez JA, Fan C, Haque M, Linton JM, Tobin V, Santat L, Maggiolo AO, Bjorkman PJ, Lois C, Elowitz MB. Cell. 2023 Jul 10:S0092-8674(23)00689-X. doi: 10.1016/j.cell.2023.06.013. PubMed 37437570.
Backbone
  Vector backbone: pcDNA3.1
  Vector type: Mammalian Expression
  Selectable markers: eGFP
Growth in bacteria
  Bacterial resistance: Ampicillin, 100 μg/mL
  Growth temperature: 37°C
  Growth strain: NEB Stable
  Copy number: High Copy
Gene/Insert
  Gene/Insert name: GagZip-MCP_Zip
  Species: Synthetic
  Mutation: Nucleocapsid replaced with leucine zipper
  Promoter: CMV
  Cloning method: Restriction Enzyme; 5′ cloning site unknown (unknown if destroyed); 3′ cloning site unknown (unknown if destroyed)
Terms and licenses: Academic/Nonprofit Terms; Industry Terms: Not Available to Industry
How to cite: pFH2.13_GagZip-MCP_Zip-P2A-eGFP was a gift from Michael Elowitz (Addgene plasmid # 205528 ; http://n2t.net/addgene:205528 ; RRID:Addgene_205528)
