[The description below was written by a language model from this plasmid's Addgene catalogue record and pLannotate feature annotations shown in this document.]
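Description:
pFH2.13_GagZip-MCP_Zip-P2A-eGFP is a mammalian expression plasmid built on the pcDNA3.1 backbone, about 8 kb in the sequenced record. It is propagated in E. coli through a high-copy ColE1/pUC-type origin with ampicillin selection (AmpR under its own bla promoter) and also carries an f1 phage origin. The backbone retains an SV40 early promoter driving a neomycin/kanamycin phosphotransferase gene with an SV40 polyadenylation signal, which could in principle allow G418 selection in mammalian cells, although the catalogue entry lists only eGFP as the marker. Small annotated remnants (bom, lacI, ble and truncated HIV-1 LTR fragments, lac promoter/operator) appear to be backbone or annotation leftovers rather than functional parts of the design.

The payload is a single open reading frame transcribed from the CMV immediate-early enhancer and promoter and terminated by the bovine growth hormone polyadenylation signal; a T7 promoter lies just upstream of the coding region. The insert is a synthetic HIV-1 Gag derivative in which the nucleocapsid domain is replaced by a leucine zipper ("GagZip"). The construct name indicates that it is combined with MCP, presumably the MS2 coat protein that binds MS2 RNA hairpins, together with a zipper element. The feature table annotates this whole region simply as gag and does not resolve the MCP or zipper segments, so their exact arrangement cannot be confirmed from the record. A P2A self-cleaving peptide, named in the construct but not annotated, links this protein to eGFP (detected as a GFP S65T-type sequence), so fluorescence marks expressing cells without remaining fused to Gag. The associated publication concerns engineered RNA export from living cells, consistent with use as a particle-forming, RNA-binding exporter.
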