Features (pLannotate 1.2.2; 21 found; start..end, strand, type, name):
     28..80      -  misc_feature   bom (fragment): basis of mobility region from pBR322
    235..614     +  enhancer       CMV enhancer: human cytomegalovirus immediate early enhancer
    615..818     +  promoter       CMV promoter: human cytomegalovirus (CMV) immediate early promoter
    814..847     +  LTR            5' LTR (truncated) (fragment): truncated 5' long terminal repeat (LTR) from HIV-1
    863..881     +  promoter       T7 promoter: promoter for bacteriophage T7 RNA polymerase
    929..2752    +  CDS            gag: GAG_HV1BR - Experimental evidence at protein level: Swiss-Prot protein existence level 1. [p6-gag]: Plays a role in budding of the assembled particle by interacting with the host class E VPS proteins TSG101 and PDCD6IP/AIP1. From Human immunodeficiency virus type 1 group M subtype B (isolate BRU/LAI) (HIV-1).
   2810..3523    +  CDS            GFP (S65T): GFP (S65T) is a basic (constitutively fluorescent) green fluorescent protein published in 1995, derived from Aequorea victoria.
   3558..3782    +  polyA_signal   bGH poly(A) signal: bovine growth hormone polyadenylation signal
   3786..3807    +  promoter       SV40 promoter (fragment): SV40 enhancer and early promoter
   3828..4256    +  rep_origin     f1 ori (sequence partly withheld): f1 bacteriophage origin of replication; arrow indicates direction of (+) strand synthesis
   4270..4599    +  promoter       SV40 promoter: SV40 enhancer and early promoter
   4666..5457    +  CDS            neo: KKA2_KLEPN - Also known as kan, nptII. Experimental evidence at protein level: Swiss-Prot protein existence level 1. Resistance to kanamycin, neomycin, paromomycin, ribostamycin, butirosin and gentamicin B. From Klebsiella pneumoniae.
   5481..5639    +  CDS            ble (fragment): BLE_KLEPN - Experimental evidence at protein level: Swiss-Prot protein existence level 1. Binding protein with a strong affinity to the bleomycin family of antibiotics. Binds to CL990; an antimitotic-antibiotic compound. From Klebsiella pneumoniae.
   5634..5755    +  polyA_signal   SV40 poly(A) signal: SV40 polyadenylation signal
   5828..5844    -  protein_bind   lac operator: The lac repressor binds to the lac operator to inhibit transcription in E. coli. This inhibition can be relieved by adding lactose or isopropyl-β-D-thiogalactopyranoside (IPTG). lac repressor encoded by lacI
   5852..5882    -  promoter       lac promoter: promoter for the E. coli lac operon
   5897..5918    -  protein_bind   CAP binding site: CAP binding activates transcription in the presence of cAMP. E. coli catabolite activator protein
   5931..6023    -  CDS            lacI (fragment): lac repressor; lacI; The lac repressor binds to the lac operator to inhibit transcription in E. coli. This inhibition can be relieved by adding lactose or isopropyl-β-D-thiogalactopyranoside (IPTG).
   6206..6794    -  rep_origin     ori: high-copy-number ColE1/pMB1/pBR322/pUC origin of replication
   6965..7825    -  CDS            AmpR: β-lactamase; bla; confers resistance to ampicillin, carbenicillin, and related antibiotics
   7826..7930    -  promoter       AmpR promoter: bla
>Addgene plasmid #205528 | pFH2.13_GagZip-MCP_Zip-P2A-eGFP | addgene full sequence | sequence record 408765 | Addgene NGS Result
GACGGATCGGGAGATCTCCCGATCCCCTATGGTGCACTCTCAGTACAATCTGCTCTGATGCCGCATAGTT
AAGCCAGTATCTGCTCCCTGCTTGTGTGTTGGAGGTCGCTGAGTAGTGCGCGAGCAAAATTTAAGCTACA
ACAAGGCAAGGCTTGACCGACAATTGCATGAAGAATCTGCTTAGGGTTAGGCGTTTTGCGCTGCTTCGCG
ATGTACGGGCCAGATATACGCGTTGACATTGATTATTGACTAGTTATTAATAGTAATCAATTACGGGGTC
ATTAGTTCATAGCCCATATATGGAGTTCCGCGTTACATAACTTACGGTAAATGGCCCGCCTGGCTGACCG
CCCAACGACCCCCGCCCATTGACGTCAATAATGACGTATGTTCCCATAGTAACGCCAATAGGGACTTTCC
ATTGACGTCAATGGGTGGAGTATTTACGGTAAACTGCCCACTTGGCAGTACATCAAGTGTATCATATGCC
AAGTACGCCCCCTATTGACGTCAATGACGGTAAATGGCCCGCCTGGCATTATGCCCAGTACATGACCTTA
TGGGACTTTCCTACTTGGCAGTACATCTACGTATTAGTCATCGCTATTACCATGGTGATGCGGTTTTGGC
AGTACATCAATGGGCGTGGATAGCGGTTTGACTCACGGGGATTTCCAAGTCTCCACCCCATTGACGTCAA
TGGGAGTTTGTTTTGGCACCAAAATCAACGGGACTTTCCAAAATGTCGTAACAACTCCGCCCCATTGACG
CAAATGGGCGGTAGGCGTGTACGGTGGGAGGTCTATATAAGCAGAGCTCTCTGGCTAACTAGAGAACCCA
CTGCTTACTGGCTTATCGAAATTAATACGACTCACTATAGGGAGACCCAAGCTGGCTAGCGTTTAAACTT
AAGCTTGGTACCGCCACCATGGGTGCGAGAGCGTCAGTATTAAGCGGGGGAGAATTAGATCGATGGGAAA
AAATTCGGTTAAGGCCAGGGGGAAAGAAGAAGTACAAGCTAAAGCACATCGTATGGGCAAGCAGGGAGCT
AGAACGATTCGCAGTTAATCCTGGCCTGTTAGAAACATCAGAAGGCTGTAGACAAATACTGGGACAGCTA
CAACCATCCCTTCAGACAGGATCAGAGGAGCTTCGATCACTATACAACACAGTAGCAACCCTCTATTGTG
TGCACCAGCGGATCGAGATCAAGGACACCAAGGAAGCTTTAGACAAGATAGAGGAAGAGCAAAACAAGTC
CAAGAAGAAGGCCCAGCAGGCAGCAGCTGACACAGGACACAGCAATCAGGTCAGCCAAAATTACCCTATA
GTGCAGAACATCCAGGGGCAAATGGTACATCAGGCCATATCACCTAGAACTTTAAATGCATGGGTAAAAG
TAGTAGAAGAGAAGGCTTTCAGCCCAGAAGTGATACCCATGTTTTCAGCATTATCAGAAGGAGCCACCCC
ACAGGACCTGAACACGATGTTGAACACCGTGGGGGGACATCAAGCAGCCATGCAAATGTTAAAAGAGACC
ATCAATGAGGAAGCTGCAGAATGGGATAGAGTGCATCCAGTGCATGCAGGGCCTATTGCACCAGGCCAGA
TGAGAGAACCAAGGGGAAGTGACATAGCAGGAACTACTAGTACCCTTCAGGAACAAATAGGATGGATGAC
AAATAATCCACCTATCCCAGTAGGAGAGATCTACAAGAGGTGGATAATCCTGGGATTGAACAAGATCGTG
AGGATGTATAGCCCTACCAGCATTCTGGACATAAGACAAGGACCAAAAGAACCCTTTAGAGACTATGTAG
ACCGGTTCTATAAAACTCTAAGAGCTGAGCAAGCTTCACAGGAGGTAAAAAATTGGATGACAGAAACCTT
GTTGGTCCAAAATGCGAACCCAGATTGTAAGACCATCCTGAAGGCTCTCGGCCCAGCGGCTACACTAGAA
GAAATGATGACAGCATGTCAGGGAGTAGGAGGACCCGGCCATAAGGCAAGAGTTTTGGCTGAAGCAATGA
GCCAAGTAACAAATTCAGCTACCATAATGCTCCAAAGAATGAAACAGCTTGAGGATAAGGTCGAGGAACT
CCTCTCCAAAAACTACCATCTGGAGAACGAAGTGGCTCGGCTCAAGAAACTTGTGGGTGAAGCTTCAAAC
TTTACTCAGTTCGTGCTCGTGGACAATGGTGGGACAGGGGATGTGACAGTGGCTCCTTCTAATTTCGCTA
ATGGGGTGGCAGAGTGGATCAGCTCCAACTCACGGAGCCAGGCCTACAAGGTGACATGCAGCGTCAGGCA
GTCTAGTGCCCAGAAGAGAAAGTATACCATCAAGGTGGAGGTCCCCAAAGTGGCTACCCAGACAGTGGGC
GGAGTCGAACTGCCTGTCGCCGCTTGGAGGTCCTACCTGAACATGGAGCTCACTATCCCAATTTTCGCTA
CCAATTCTGACTGTGAACTCATCGTGAAGGCAATGCAGGGGCTCCTCAAAGACGGTAATCCTATCCCTTC
CGCCATCGCCGCTAACTCAGGTATCTACTTTTTAGGGAAGATCTGGCCTTCCTACAAGGGAAGGCCAGGG
AATTTTCTTCAGAGCAGACCAGAGCCAACAGCCCCACCAGAAGAGAGCTTCAGGTCTGGGGTAGAGACAA
CAACTCCCCCTCAGAAGCAGGAGCCGATAGACAAGGAACTGTATCCTTTAACTTCCCTCAGATCACTCTT
TGGCAACGACCCCTCGTCACAAGCTACTAACTTCAGCCTGCTGAAGCAGGCTGGAGACGTGGAGGAGAAC
CCTGGACCTATGAGCAAGGGCGAGGAGCTGTTCACCGGGGTGGTGCCCATCCTGGTCGAGCTGGACGGCG
ACGTAAACGGCCACAAGTTCAGCGTGTCCGGCGAGGGCGAGGGCGATGCCACCTACGGCAAGCTGACCCT
GAAGTTCATCTGCACCACCGGCAAGCTGCCCGTGCCCTGGCCCACCCTCGTGACCACCCTGACCTACGGC
GTGCAGTGCTTCAGCCGCTACCCCGACCACATGAAGCAGCACGACTTCTTCAAGTCCGCCATGCCCGAAG
GCTACGTCCAGGAGCGCACCATCTTCTTCAAGGACGACGGCAACTACAAGACCCGCGCCGAGGTGAAGTT
CGAGGGCGACACCCTGGTGAACCGCATCGAGCTGAAGGGCATCGACTTCAAGGAGGACGGCAACATCCTG
GGGCACAAGCTGGAGTACAACTACAACAGCCACAACGTCTATATCATGGCCGACAAGCAGAAGAACGGCA
TCAAGGTGAACTTCAAGATCCGCCACAACATCGAGGACGGCAGCGTGCAGCTCGCCGACCACTACCAGCA
GAACACCCCCATCGGCGACGGCCCCGTGCTGCTGCCCGACAACCACTACCTGAGCACCCAGTCCGCCCTG
AGCAAAGACCCCAACGAGAAGCGCGATCACATGGTCCTGCTGGAGTTCGTGACCGCCGCCGGGATCACTC
ACGGCATGGACGAGCTGTACAAGTAAGGGCCCGTTTAAACCCGCTGATCAGCCTCGACTGTGCCTTCTAG
TTGCCAGCCATCTGTTGTTTGCCCCTCCCCCGTGCCTTCCTTGACCCTGGAAGGTGCCACTCCCACTGTC
CTTTCCTAATAAAATGAGGAAATTGCATCGCATTGTCTGAGTAGGTGTCATTCTATTCTGGGGGGTGGGG
TGGGGCAGGACAGCAAGGGGGAGGATTGGGAAGACAATAGCAGGCATGCTGGGGATGCGGTGGGCTCTAT
GGCTTCTGAGGCGGAAAGAACCAGCTGGGGCTCTAGGGGGTATCCCC
[124 nt withheld, positions 3828-3951]
C
[91 nt withheld, positions 3953-4043]
A
[49 nt withheld, positions 4045-4093]
CCTTTGACGTTGGAGTCCACGTTCTTT
[37 nt withheld, positions 4121-4157]
ACCCTATCTCGGTCTATTCTTTTGATTTATAAGGGATTTTGCCGATTTCGGCCTATTGGTTAAAAAATGA
GCTGATTTAACAAAAATTTAACGCGAATTAATTCTGTGGAATGTGTGTCAGTTAGGGTGTGGAAAGTCCC
CAGGCTCCCCAGCAGGCAGAAGTATGCAAAGCATGCATCTCAATTAGTCAGCAACCAGGTGTGGAAAGTC
CCCAGGCTCCCCAGCAGGCAGAAGTATGCAAAGCATGCATCTCAATTAGTCAGCAACCATAGTCCCGCCC
CTAACTCCGCCCATCCCGCCCCTAACTCCGCCCAGTTCCGCCCATTCTCCGCCCCATGGCTGACTAATTT
TTTTTATTTATGCAGAGGCCGAGGCCGCCTCTGCCTCTGAGCTATTCCAGAAGTAGTGAGGAGGCTTTTT
TGGAGGCCTAGGCTTTTGCAAAAAGCTCCCGGGAGCTTGTATATCCATTTTCGGATCTGATCAAGAGACA
GGATGAGGATCGTTTCGCATGATTGAACAAGATGGATTGCACGCAGGTTCTCCGGCCGCTTGGGTGGAGA
GGCTATTCGGCTATGACTGGGCACAACAGACAATCGGCTGCTCTGATGCCGCCGTGTTCCGGCTGTCAGC
GCAGGGGCGCCCGGTTCTTTTTGTCAAGACCGACCTGTCCGGTGCCCTGAATGAACTGCAGGACGAGGCA
GCGCGGCTATCGTGGCTGGCCACGACGGGCGTTCCTTGCGCAGCTGTGCTCGACGTTGTCACTGAAGCGG
GAAGGGACTGGCTGCTATTGGGCGAAGTGCCGGGGCAGGATCTCCTGTCATCTCACCTTGCTCCTGCCGA
GAAAGTATCCATCATGGCTGATGCAATGCGGCGGCTGCATACGCTTGATCCGGCTACCTGCCCATTCGAC
CACCAAGCGAAACATCGCATCGAGCGAGCACGTACTCGGATGGAAGCCGGTCTTGTCGATCAGGATGATC
TGGACGAAGAGCATCAGGGGCTCGCGCCAGCCGAACTGTTCGCCAGGCTCAAGGCGCGCATGCCCGACGG
CGAGGATCTCGTCGTGACCCATGGCGATGCCTGCTTGCCGAATATCATGGTGGAAAATGGCCGCTTTTCT
GGATTCATCGACTGTGGCCGGCTGGGTGTGGCGGACCGCTATCAGGACATAGCGTTGGCTACCCGTGATA
TTGCTGAAGAGCTTGGCGGCGAATGGGCTGACCGCTTCCTCGTGCTTTACGGTATCGCCGCTCCCGATTC
GCAGCGCATCGCCTTCTATCGCCTTCTTGACGAGTTCTTCTGAGCGGGACTCTGGGGTTCGAAATGACCG
ACCAAGCGACGCCCAACCTGCCATCACGAGATTTCGATTCCACCGCCGCCTTCTATGAAAGGTTGGGCTT
CGGAATCGTTTTCCGGGACGCCGGCTGGATGATCCTCCAGCGCGGGGATCTCATGCTGGAGTTCTTCGCC
CACCCCAACTTGTTTATTGCAGCTTATAATGGTTACAAATAAAGCAATAGCATCACAAATTTCACAAATA
AAGCATTTTTTTCACTGCATTCTAGTTGTGGTTTGTCCAAACTCATCAATGTATCTTATCATGTCTGTAT
ACCGTCGACCTCTAGCTAGAGCTTGGCGTAATCATGGTCATAGCTGTTTCCTGTGTGAAATTGTTATCCG
CTCACAATTCCACACAACATACGAGCCGGAAGCATAAAGTGTAAAGCCTGGGGTGCCTAATGAGTGAGCT
AACTCACATTAATTGCGTTGCGCTCACTGCCCGCTTTCCAGTCGGGAAACCTGTCGTGCCAGCTGCATTA
ATGAATCGGCCAACGCGCGGGGAGAGGCGGTTTGCGTATTGGGCGCTCTTCCGCTTCCTCGCTCACTGAC
TCGCTGCGCTCGGTCGTTCGGCTGCGGCGAGCGGTATCAGCTCACTCAAAGGCGGTAATACGGTTATCCA
CAGAATCAGGGGATAACGCAGGAAAGAACATGTGAGCAAAAGGCCAGCAAAAGGCCAGGAACCGTAAAAA
GGCCGCGTTGCTGGCGTTTTTCCATAGGCTCCGCCCCCCTGACGAGCATCACAAAAATCGACGCTCAAGT
CAGAGGTGGCGAAACCCGACAGGACTATAAAGATACCAGGCGTTTCCCCCTGGAAGCTCCCTCGTGCGCT
CTCCTGTTCCGACCCTGCCGCTTACCGGATACCTGTCCGCCTTTCTCCCTTCGGGAAGCGTGGCGCTTTC
TCATAGCTCACGCTGTAGGTATCTCAGTTCGGTGTAGGTCGTTCGCTCCAAGCTGGGCTGTGTGCACGAA
CCCCCCGTTCAGCCCGACCGCTGCGCCTTATCCGGTAACTATCGTCTTGAGTCCAACCCGGTAAGACACG
ACTTATCGCCACTGGCAGCAGCCACTGGTAACAGGATTAGCAGAGCGAGGTATGTAGGCGGTGCTACAGA
GTTCTTGAAGTGGTGGCCTAACTACGGCTACACTAGAAGAACAGTATTTGGTATCTGCGCTCTGCTGAAG
CCAGTTACCTTCGGAAAAAGAGTTGGTAGCTCTTGATCCGGCAAACAAACCACCGCTGGTAGCGGTGGTT
TTTTTGTTTGCAAGCAGCAGATTACGCGCAGAAAAAAAGGATCTCAAGAAGATCCTTTGATCTTTTCTAC
GGGGTCTGACGCTCAGTGGAACGAAAACTCACGTTAAGGGATTTTGGTCATGAGATTATCAAAAAGGATC
TTCACCTAGATCCTTTTAAATTAAAAATGAAGTTTTAAATCAATCTAAAGTATATATGAGTAAACTTGGT
CTGACAGTTACCAATGCTTAATCAGTGAGGCACCTATCTCAGCGATCTGTCTATTTCGTTCATCCATAGT
TGCCTGACTCCCCGTCGTGTAGATAACTACGATACGGGAGGGCTTACCATCTGGCCCCAGTGCTGCAATG
ATACCGCGAGACCCACGCTCACCGGCTCCAGATTTATCAGCAATAAACCAGCCAGCCGGAAGGGCCGAGC
GCAGAAGTGGTCCTGCAACTTTATCCGCCTCCATCCAGTCTATTAATTGTTGCCGGGAAGCTAGAGTAAG
TAGTTCGCCAGTTAATAGTTTGCGCAACGTTGTTGCCATTGCTACAGGCATCGTGGTGTCACGCTCGTCG
TTTGGTATGGCTTCATTCAGCTCCGGTTCCCAACGATCAAGGCGAGTTACATGATCCCCCATGTTGTGCA
AAAAAGCGGTTAGCTCCTTCGGTCCTCCGATCGTTGTCAGAAGTAAGTTGGCCGCAGTGTTATCACTCAT
GGTTATGGCAGCACTGCATAATTCTCTTACTGTCATGCCATCCGTAAGATGCTTTTCTGTGACTGGTGAG
TACTCAACCAAGTCATTCTGAGAATAGTGTATGCGGCGACCGAGTTGCTCTTGCCCGGCGTCAATACGGG
ATAATACCGCGCCACATAGCAGAACTTTAAAAGTGCTCATCATTGGAAAACGTTCTTCGGGGCGAAAACT
CTCAAGGATCTTACCGCTGTTGAGATCCAGTTCGATGTAACCCACTCGTGCACCCAACTGATCTTCAGCA
TCTTTTACTTTCACCAGCGTTTCTGGGTGAGCAAAAACAGGAAGGCAAAATGCCGCAAAAAAGGGAATAA
GGGCGACACGGAAATGTTGAATACTCATACTCTTCCTTTTTCAATATTATTGAAGCATTTATCAGGGTTA
TTGTCTCATGAGCGGATACATATTTGAATGTATTTAGAAAAATAAACAAATAGGGGTTCCGCGCACATTT
CCCCGAAAAGTGCCACCTGACGTC
